Addgene plasmid #180791: pHR-BTLA-mGFP
Purpose: Expression of human BTLA fused to mEGFP
Depositing lab: Enfu Hui. Depositing organization: University of California, San Diego (UCSD). Publication: PD-1 and BTLA regulate T cell signaling differentially and only partially through SHP1 and SHP2. Xu X, Hou B, Fulzele A, Masubuchi T, Zhao Y, Wu Z, Hu Y, Jiang Y, Ma Y, Wang H, Bennett EJ, Fu G, Hui E. J Cell Biol. 2020 Jun 1;219(6). pii: 151801. doi: 10.1083/jcb.201905085. PubMed 32437509.
Backbone
  Vector backbone: pHR
  Vector type: Lentiviral
Growth in bacteria
  Bacterial resistance: Ampicillin, 100 μg/mL
  Growth temperature: 37°C
  Growth strain: NEB Stable
  Copy number: High Copy
Gene/Insert
  Gene/Insert name: BTLA
  Species: H. sapiens (human)
  Entrez Gene: BTLA (a.k.a. BTLA1, CD272)
  Promoter: SFFV
  Tag / fusion protein: mEGFP (C terminal on insert)
  Cloning method: Ligation Independent Cloning
  Sequencing primers: 5′ ccaatcagcctgcttctcgcttc; 3′ ccagaggttgattatcgataagc
Terms and licenses: Academic/Nonprofit Terms; Industry Terms: Not Available to Industry
How to cite: pHR-BTLA-mGFP was a gift from Enfu Hui (Addgene plasmid # 180791 ; http://n2t.net/addgene:180791 ; RRID:Addgene_180791)
