[The description below was written by a language model from this plasmid's Addgene catalogue record and pLannotate feature annotations shown in this document.]
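Description:
pHR-BTLA-mGFP is a lentiviral transfer plasmid built on the pHR backbone for expressing human BTLA (CD272), an inhibitory lymphocyte receptor that dampens antigen receptor signalling through the phosphatases SHP-1 and SHP-2, as a C-terminal fusion to monomeric EGFP. In bacteria it is maintained as a high-copy plasmid through a ColE1/pUC-type origin and selected with ampicillin via the β-lactamase gene. The annotated sequence is about 10.6 kb. The backbone also carries remnants of older vector lineages, including fragments of tetracycline resistance, rop and bom, along with an SV40 promoter followed by E. coli gpt fragments, the small t intron and an SV40 polyadenylation signal. These lie outside the proviral region, and the record does not assign them a role in this construct.

The region packaged into virus begins with a truncated HIV-1 5' LTR, followed by the Ψ packaging signal with a gag fragment, the Rev response element for Rev-dependent export of the genomic RNA, and the cPPT/CTS element, which generally aids nuclear import and transduction. Downstream, the spleen focus-forming virus (SFFV) promoter, which is typically strong in haematopoietic cells, drives the BTLA coding sequence. A short linker derived from a cloning site joins BTLA to mEGFP, which carries the monomerizing A206K mutation to limit tag-driven clustering. A WPRE follows to enhance transcript expression, and the cassette ends with a ΔU3 self-inactivating 3' LTR, which inactivates LTR promoter activity after integration. No mammalian selection marker lies within the proviral region, so transduced cells would be identified by GFP fluorescence. The construct is suited to stable expression and visualisation of BTLA in mammalian cells, and the associated publication concerns PD-1 and BTLA regulation of T cell signalling.
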