Features (pLannotate 1.2.2; 35 found; start..end, strand, type, name):
    242..272     +  misc_feature   MCS (fragment): pUC18/19 multiple cloning site
    273..291     +  misc_feature   MCS (fragment): pBluescript multiple cloning site
    291..879     +  misc_feature   WPRE: woodchuck hepatitis virus posttranscriptional regulatory element
    880..902     +  misc_feature   MCS (fragment): pBluescript multiple cloning site
    919..987     +  CDS            nef (fragment): NEF_HV1Z2 - Experimental evidence at protein level: Swiss-Prot protein existence level 1. Extracellular Nef protein targets CD4(+) T-lymphocytes for apoptosis by interacting with CXCR4 surface receptors. From Human immunodeficiency virus type 1 group M subtype D (isolate Z2/CDC-Z34) (HIV-1).
    989..1222    +  LTR            3' LTR (ΔU3): self-inactivating 3' long terminal repeat (LTR) from HIV-1
   1247..1265    -  promoter       SP6 promoter: promoter for bacteriophage SP6 RNA polymerase
   1493..1772    +  CDS            TcR (fragment): tetracycline efflux protein; tet; confers resistance to tetracycline
   1773..1821    -  misc_feature   bom (fragment): basis of mobility region from pBR322
   1923..1958    -  CDS            rop (fragment): Rop protein, which maintains plasmids at low copy number; rop
   2053..2157    +  promoter       AmpR promoter: bla
   2158..3018    +  CDS            AmpR: β-lactamase; bla; confers resistance to ampicillin, carbenicillin, and related antibiotics
   3189..3777    +  rep_origin     ori: high-copy-number ColE1/pMB1/pBR322/pUC origin of replication
   3960..4016    +  CDS            lacI (fragment): lac repressor; lacI; The lac repressor binds to the lac operator to inhibit transcription in E. coli. This inhibition can be relieved by adding lactose or isopropyl-β-D-thiogalactopyranoside (IPTG).
   4023..4352    +  promoter       SV40 promoter: SV40 enhancer and early promoter
   4552..4671    +  CDS            gpt (fragment): XGPT_ECOLI - Also known as gpp, gxu. Experimental evidence at protein level: Swiss-Prot protein existence level 1. Purine salvage pathway enzyme that catalyzes the transfer of the ribosyl-5-phosphate group from 5-phospho-alpha-D-ribose 1- diphosphate (PRPP) to the N9 position of the 6-oxopurines guanine and xanthine to form the corresponding ribonucleotides GMP (guanosine 5'- monophosphate) and XMP (xanthosine 5'-monophosphate), with the release of PPi. To a lesser extent, also acts on hypoxanthine (PubMed:9100006, PubMed:3886014). Does not ribophosphorylate adenine (PubMed:3886014). From Esch
   4671..5006    +  CDS            gpt (fragment): XGPT_ECOLI - Also known as gpp, gxu. Experimental evidence at protein level: Swiss-Prot protein existence level 1. Purine salvage pathway enzyme that catalyzes the transfer of the ribosyl-5-phosphate group from 5-phospho-alpha-D-ribose 1- diphosphate (PRPP) to the N9 position of the 6-oxopurines guanine and xanthine to form the corresponding ribonucleotides GMP (guanosine 5'- monophosphate) and XMP (xanthosine 5'-monophosphate), with the release of PPi. To a lesser extent, also acts on hypoxanthine (PubMed:9100006, PubMed:3886014). Does not ribophosphorylate adenine (PubMed:3886014). From Esch
   5101..5406    +  CDS            frsA (fragment): FRSA_ECOLI - Also known as yafA. Experimental evidence at protein level: Swiss-Prot protein existence level 1. Catalyzes the hydrolysis of esters (PubMed:15808744). Displays esterase activity toward pNP-butyrate (PubMed:15808744). May stimulate mixed-acid fermentation by acting as a fermentation/respiration switch that down-regulates respiration and up- regulates fermentation rates (PubMed:15169777). From Escherichia coli (strain K12).
   5410..5484    +  CDS            small t antigen (fragment): SV40 (simian virus 40) small t antigen
   5486..5551    +  intron         small t intron: SV40 (simian virus 40) small t antigen intron
   5681..5701    +  CDS            SV40 NLS: nuclear localization signal of SV40 (simian virus 40) large T antigen
   6020..6103    +  CDS            large T antigen (fragment): large T antigen from SV40 (simian virus 40)
   6126..6260    +  polyA_signal   SV40 poly(A) signal: SV40 polyadenylation signal
   6427..6756    +  CDS            nef (fragment): NEF_HV1BR - Experimental evidence at protein level: Swiss-Prot protein existence level 1. Extracellular Nef protein targets CD4(+) T-lymphocytes for apoptosis by interacting with CXCR4 surface receptors (PubMed:14990729). From Human immunodeficiency virus type 1 group M subtype B (isolate BRU/LAI) (HIV-1).
   6804..7061    +  LTR            5' LTR (truncated): truncated 5' long terminal repeat (LTR) from HIV-1
   7108..7233    +  misc_feature   HIV-1 Ψ: packaging signal of human immunodeficiency virus type 1
   7217..7555    +  CDS            HIV-1 gag (fragment): gag protein from human immunodeficiency virus 1; gag
   7730..7963    +  misc_feature   RRE: The Rev response element (RRE) of HIV-1 allows for Rev-dependent mRNA export from the nucleus to the cytoplasm.
   8340..8440    +  CDS            Rev (fragment): human immunodeficiency virus 1 (HIV-1) Rev protein; rev; enhances nuclear export of unspliced and incompletely spliced viral mRNAs
   8477..8594    +  misc_feature   cPPT/CTS: central polypurine tract and central termination sequence of HIV-1
   8631..8663    -  misc_feature   MCS (fragment): pBluescript multiple cloning site
   8747..9154    +  promoter       SFFV promoter: spleen focus-forming virus long terminal repeat (LTR) promoter
   9182..10048   +  CDS            BTLA: BTLA_HUMAN - Experimental evidence at protein level: Swiss-Prot protein existence level 1. Inhibitory receptor on lymphocytes that negatively regulates antigen receptor signaling via PTPN6/SHP-1 and PTPN11/SHP-2 (PubMed:12796776, PubMed:14652006, PubMed:15568026, PubMed:18193050). May interact in cis (on the same cell) or in trans (on other cells) with TNFRSF14 (PubMed:19915044). In cis interactions, appears to play an immune regulatory role inhibiting in trans interactions in naive T cells to maintain a resting state. In trans interactions, can predominate during adaptive immune response to p
  10074..10101   +  misc_feature   MCS (fragment): multiple cloning site
  10109..230     +  CDS            mEGFP (across the origin): enhanced GFP with monomerizing A206K mutation (Zacharias et al., 2002) mammalian codon-optimized
>Addgene plasmid #180791 | pHR-BTLA-mGFP | addgene full sequence | sequence record 356679 | Addgene NGS Result
TGAACTTCAAGATCCGCCACAACATCGAGGACGGCAGCGTGCAGCTCGCCGACCACTACCAGCAGAACAC
CCCCATCGGCGACGGCCCCGTGCTGCTGCCCGACAACCACTACCTGAGCACCCAGTCCAAGCTGAGCAAA
GACCCCAACGAGAAGCGCGATCACATGGTCCTGCTGGAGTTCGTGACCGCCGCCGGGATCACTCTCGGCA
TGGACGAGCTGTACAAGTAAAGCGGCCGCGACTCTAGAGTCGACCTGCAGGCATGCAAGCTTGATATCAA
GCTTATCGATAATCAACCTCTGGATTACAAAATTTGTGAAAGATTGACTGGTATTCTTAACTATGTTGCT
CCTTTTACGCTATGTGGATACGCTGCTTTAATGCCTTTGTATCATGCTATTGCTTCCCGTATGGCTTTCA
TTTTCTCCTCCTTGTATAAATCCTGGTTGCTGTCTCTTTATGAGGAGTTGTGGCCCGTTGTCAGGCAACG
TGGCGTGGTGTGCACTGTGTTTGCTGACGCAACCCCCACTGGTTGGGGCATTGCCACCACCTGTCAGCTC
CTTTCCGGGACTTTCGCTTTCCCCCTCCCTATTGCCACGGCGGAACTCATCGCCGCCTGCCTTGCCCGCT
GCTGGACAGGGGCTCGGCTGTTGGGCACTGACAATTCCGTGGTGTTGTCGGGGAAATCATCGTCCTTTCC
TTGGCTGCTCGCCTGTGTTGCCACCTGGATTCTGCGCGGGACGTCCTTCTGCTACGTCCCTTCGGCCCTC
AATCCAGCGGACCTTCCTTCCCGCGGCCTGCTGCCGGCTCTGCGGCCTCTTCCGCGTCTTCGCCTTCGCC
CTCAGACGAGTCGGATCTCCCTTTGGGCCGCCTCCCCGCATCGATACCGTCGACCTCGAGGGAATTAATT
CGAGCTCGGTACCTTTAAGACCAATGACTTACAAGGCAGCTGTAGATCTTAGCCACTTTTTAAAAGAAAA
GGGGGGACTGGAAGGGCTAATTCACTCCCAACGAAGACAAGATCTGCTTTTTGCTTGTACTGGGTCTCTC
TGGTTAGACCAGATCTGAGCCTGGGAGCTCTCTGGCTAACTAGGGAACCCACTGCTTAAGCCTCAATAAA
GCTTGCCTTGAGTGCTTCAAGTAGTGTGTGCCCGTCTGTTGTGTGACTCTGGTAACTAGAGATCCCTCAG
ACCCTTTTAGTCAGTGTGGAAAATCTCTAGCAGCATCTAGAATTAATTCCGTGTATTCTATAGTGTCACC
TAAATCGTATGTGTATGATACATAAGGTTATGTATTAATTGTAGCCGCGTTCTAACGACAATATGTACAA
GCCTAATTGTGTAGCATCTGGCTTACTGAAGCAGACCCTATCATCTCTCTCGTAAACTGCCGTCAGAGTC
GGTTTGGTTGGACGAACCTTCTGAGTTTCTGGTAACGCCGTCCCGCACCCGGAAATGGTCAGCGAACCAA
TCAGCAGGGTCATCGCTAGCCAGATCCTCTACGCCGGACGCATCGTGGCCGGCATCACCGGCGCCACAGG
TGCGGTTGCTGGCGCCTATATCGCCGACATCACCGATGGGGAAGATCGGGCTCGCCACTTCGGGCTCATG
AGCGCTTGTTTCGGCGTGGGTATGGTGGCAGGCCCCGTGGCCGGGGGACTGTTGGGCGCCATCTCCTTGC
ATGCACCATTCCTTGCGGCGGCGGTGCTCAACGGCCTCAACCTACTACTGGGCTGCTTCCTAATGCAGGA
GTCGCATAAGGGAGAGCGTCGAATGGTGCACTCTCAGTACAATCTGCTCTGATGCCGCATAGTTAAGCCA
GCCCCGACACCCGCCAACACCCGCTGACGCGCCCTGACGGGCTTGTCTGCTCCCGGCATCCGCTTACAGA
CAAGCTGTGACCGTCTCCGGGAGCTGCATGTGTCAGAGGTTTTCACCGTCATCACCGAAACGCGCGAGAC
GAAAGGGCCTCGTGATACGCCTATTTTTATAGGTTAATGTCATGATAATAATGGTTTCTTAGACGTCAGG
TGGCACTTTTCGGGGAAATGTGCGCGGAACCCCTATTTGTTTATTTTTCTAAATACATTCAAATATGTAT
CCGCTCATGAGACAATAACCCTGATAAATGCTTCAATAATATTGAAAAAGGAAGAGTATGAGTATTCAAC
ATTTCCGTGTCGCCCTTATTCCCTTTTTTGCGGCATTTTGCCTTCCTGTTTTTGCTCACCCAGAAACGCT
GGTGAAAGTAAAAGATGCTGAAGATCAGTTGGGTGCACGAGTGGGTTACATCGAACTGGATCTCAACAGC
GGTAAGATCCTTGAGAGTTTTCGCCCCGAAGAACGTTTTCCAATGATGAGCACTTTTAAAGTTCTGCTAT
GTGGCGCGGTATTATCCCGTATTGACGCCGGGCAAGAGCAACTCGGTCGCCGCATACACTATTCTCAGAA
TGACTTGGTTGAGTACTCACCAGTCACAGAAAAGCATCTTACGGATGGCATGACAGTAAGAGAATTATGC
AGTGCTGCCATAACCATGAGTGATAACACTGCGGCCAACTTACTTCTGACAACGATCGGAGGACCGAAGG
AGCTAACCGCTTTTTTGCACAACATGGGGGATCATGTAACTCGCCTTGATCGTTGGGAACCGGAGCTGAA
TGAAGCCATACCAAACGACGAGCGTGACACCACGATGCCTGTAGCAATGGCAACAACGTTGCGCAAACTA
TTAACTGGCGAACTACTTACTCTAGCTTCCCGGCAACAATTAATAGACTGGATGGAGGCGGATAAAGTTG
CAGGACCACTTCTGCGCTCGGCCCTTCCGGCTGGCTGGTTTATTGCTGATAAATCTGGAGCCGGTGAGCG
TGGGTCTCGCGGTATCATTGCAGCACTGGGGCCAGATGGTAAGCCCTCCCGTATCGTAGTTATCTACACG
ACGGGGAGTCAGGCAACTATGGATGAACGAAATAGACAGATCGCTGAGATAGGTGCCTCACTGATTAAGC
ATTGGTAACTGTCAGACCAAGTTTACTCATATATACTTTAGATTGATTTAAAACTTCATTTTTAATTTAA
AAGGATCTAGGTGAAGATCCTTTTTGATAATCTCATGACCAAAATCCCTTAACGTGAGTTTTCGTTCCAC
TGAGCGTCAGACCCCGTAGAAAAGATCAAAGGATCTTCTTGAGATCCTTTTTTTCTGCGCGTAATCTGCT
GCTTGCAAACAAAAAAACCACCGCTACCAGCGGTGGTTTGTTTGCCGGATCAAGAGCTACCAACTCTTTT
TCCGAAGGTAACTGGCTTCAGCAGAGCGCAGATACCAAATACTGTTCTTCTAGTGTAGCCGTAGTTAGGC
CACCACTTCAAGAACTCTGTAGCACCGCCTACATACCTCGCTCTGCTAATCCTGTTACCAGTGGCTGCTG
CCAGTGGCGATAAGTCGTGTCTTACCGGGTTGGACTCAAGACGATAGTTACCGGATAAGGCGCAGCGGTC
GGGCTGAACGGGGGGTTCGTGCACACAGCCCAGCTTGGAGCGAACGACCTACACCGAACTGAGATACCTA
CAGCGTGAGCTATGAGAAAGCGCCACGCTTCCCGAAGGGAGAAAGGCGGACAGGTATCCGGTAAGCGGCA
GGGTCGGAACAGGAGAGCGCACGAGGGAGCTTCCAGGGGGAAACGCCTGGTATCTTTATAGTCCTGTCGG
GTTTCGCCACCTCTGACTTGAGCGTCGATTTTTGTGATGCTCGTCAGGGGGGCGGAGCCTATGGAAAAAC
GCCAGCAACGCGGCCTTTTTACGGTTCCTGGCCTTTTGCTGGCCTTTTGCTCACATGTTCTTTCCTGCGT
TATCCCCTGATTCTGTGGATAACCGTATTACCGCCTTTGAGTGAGCTGATACCGCTCGCCGCAGCCGAAC
GACCGAGCGCAGCGAGTCAGTGAGCGAGGAAGCGGAAGAGCGCCCAATACGCAAACCGCCTCTCCCCGCG
CGTTGGCCGATTCATTAATGCAGCTGTGGAATGTGTGTCAGTTAGGGTGTGGAAAGTCCCCAGGCTCCCC
AGCAGGCAGAAGTATGCAAAGCATGCATCTCAATTAGTCAGCAACCAGGTGTGGAAAGTCCCCAGGCTCC
CCAGCAGGCAGAAGTATGCAAAGCATGCATCTCAATTAGTCAGCAACCATAGTCCCGCCCCTAACTCCGC
CCATCCCGCCCCTAACTCCGCCCAGTTCCGCCCATTCTCCGCCCCATGGCTGACTAATTTTTTTTATTTA
TGCAGAGGCCGAGGCCGCCTCGGCCTCTGAGCTATTCCAGAAGTAGTGAGGAGGCTTTTTTGGAGGCCTA
GGCTTTTGCAAAAAGCTTGGACACAAGACAGGCTTGCGAGATATGTTTGAGAATACCACTTTATCCCGCG
TCAGGGAGAGGCAGTGCGTAAAAAGACGCGGACTCATGTGAAATACTGGTTTTTAGTGCGCCAGATCTCT
ATAATCTCGCGCAACCTATTTTCCCCTCGAACACTTTTTAAGCCGTAGATAAACAGGCTGGGACACTTCA
CATGAGCGAAAAATACATCGTCACCTGGGACATGTTGCAGATCCATGCACGTAAACTCGCAAGCCGACTG
ATGCCTTCTGAACAATGGAAAGGCATTATTGCCGTAAGCCGTGGCGGTCTGTACCGGGTGCGTTACTGGC
GCGTGAACTGGGTATTCGTCATGTCGATACCGTTTGTATTTCCAGCTACGATCACGACAACCAGCGCGAG
CTTAAAGTGCTGAAACGCGCAGAAGGCGATGGCGAAGGCTTCATCGTTATTGATGACCTGGTGGATACCG
GTGGTACTGCGGTTGCGATTCGTGAAATGTATCCAAAAGCGCACTTTGTCACCATCTTCGCAAAACCGGC
TGGTCGTCCGCTGGTTGATGACTATGTTGTTGATATCCCGCAAGATACCTGGATTGAACAGCCGTGGGAT
ATGGGCGTCGTATTCGTCCCGCCAATCTCCGGTCGCTAATCTTTTCAACGCCTGGCACTGCCGGGCGTTG
TTCTTTTTAACTTCAGGCGGGTTACAATAGTTTCCAGTAAGTATTCTGGAGGCTGCATCCATGACACAGG
CAAACCTGAGCGAAACCCTGTTCAAACCCCGCTTTAAACATCCTGAAACCTCGACGCTAGTCCGCCGCTT
TAATCACGGCGCACAACCGCCTGTGCAGTCGGCCCTTGATGGTAAAACCATCCCTCACTGGTATCGCATG
ATTAACCGTCTGATGTGGATCTGGCGCGGCATTGACCCACGCGAAATCCTCGACGTCCAGGCACGTATTG
TGATGAGCGATGCCGAACGTACCGACGATGATTTATACGATACGGTGATTGGCTACCGTGGCGGCAACTG
GATTTATGAGTGGGCCCCGGATCTTTGTGAAGGAACCTTACTTCTGTGGTGTGACATAATTGGACAAACT
ACCTACAGAGATTTAAAGCTCTAAGGTAAATATAAAATTTTTAAGTGTATAATGTGTTAAACTACTGATT
CTAATTGTTTGTGTATTTTAGATTCCAACCTATGGAACTGATGAATGGGAGCAGTGGTGGAATGCCTTTA
ATGAGGAAAACCTGTTTTGCTCAGAAGAAATGCCATCTAGTGATGATGAGGCTACTGCTGACTCTCAACA
TTCTACTCCTCCAAAAAAGAAGAGAAAGGTAGAAGACCCCAAGGACTTTCCTTCAGAATTGCTAAGTTTT
TTGAGTCATGCTGTGTTTAGTAATAGAACTCTTGCTTGCTTTGCTATTTACACCACAAAGGAAAAAGCTG
CACTGCTATACAAGAAAATTATGGAAAAATATTCTGTAACCTTTATAAGTAGGCATAACAGTTATAATCA
TAACATACTGTTTTTTCTTACTCCACACAGGCATAGAGTGTCTGCTATTAATAACTATGCTCAAAAATTG
TGTACCTTTAGCTTTTTAATTTGTAAAGGGGTTAATAAGGAATATTTGATGTATAGTGCCTTGACTAGAG
ATCATAATCAGCCATACCACATTTGTAGAGGTTTTACTTGCTTTAAAAAACCTCCCACACCTCCCCCTGA
ACCTGAAACATAAAATGAATGCAATTGTTGTTGTTAACTTGTTTATTGCAGCTTATAATGGTTACAAATA
AAGCAATAGCATCACAAATTTCACAAATAAAGCATTTTTTTCACTGCATTCTAGTTGTGGTTTGTCCAAA
CTCATCAATGTATCTTATCATGTCTGGATCAACTGGATAACTCAAGCTAACCAAAATCATCCCAAACTTC
CCACCCCATACCCTATTACCACTGCCAATTACCTGTGGTTTCATTTACTCTAAACCTGTGATTCCTCTGA
ATTATTTTCATTTTAAAGAAATTGTATTTGTTAAATATGTACTACAAACTTAGTAGTTGGAAGGGCTAAT
TCACTCCCAAAGAAGACAAGATATCCTTGATCTGTGGATCTACCACACACAAGGCTACTTCCCTGATTAG
CAGAACTACACACCAGGGCCAGGGGTCAGATATCCACTGACCTTTGGATGGTGCTACAAGCTAGTACCAG
TTGAGCCAGATAAGGTAGAAGAGGCCAATAAAGGAGAGAACACCAGCTTGTTACACCCTGTGAGCCTGCA
TGGGATGGATGACCCGGAGAGAGAAGTGTTAGAGTGGAGGTTTGACAGCCGCCTAGCATTTCATCACGTG
GCCCGAGAGCTGCATCCGGAGTACTTCAAGAACTGCTGATATCGAGCTTGCTACAAGGGACTTTCCGCTG
GGGACTTTCCAGGGAGGCGTGGCCTGGGCGGGACTGGGGAGTGGCGAGCCCTCAGATCCTGCATATAAGC
AGCTGCTTTTTGCCTGTACTGGGTCTCTCTGGTTAGACCAGATCTGAGCCTGGGAGCTCTCTGGCTAACT
AGGGAACCCACTGCTTAAGCCTCAATAAAGCTTGCCTTGAGTGCTTCAAGTAGTGTGTGCCCGTCTGTTG
TGTGACTCTGGTAACTAGAGATCCCTCAGACCCTTTTAGTCAGTGTGGAAAATCTCTAGCAGTGGCGCCC
GAACAGGGACTTGAAAGCGAAAGGGAAACCAGAGGAGCTCTCTCGACGCAGGACTCGGCTTGCTGAAGCG
CGCACGGCAAGAGGCGAGGGGCGGCGACTGGTGAGTACGCCAAAAATTTTGACTAGCGGAGGCTAGAAGG
AGAGAGATGGGTGCGAGAGCGTCAGTATTAAGCGGGGGAGAATTAGATCGCGATGGGAAAAAATTCGGTT
AAGGCCAGGGGGAAAGAAAAAATATAAATTAAAACATATAGTATGGGCAAGCAGGGAGCTAGAACGATTC
GCAGTTAATCCTGGCCTGTTAGAAACATCAGAAGGCTGTAGACAAATACTGGGACAGCTACAACCATCCC
TTCAGACAGGATCAGAAGAACTTAGATCATTATATAATACAGTAGCAACCCTCTATTGTGTGCATCAAAG
GATAGAGATAAAAGACACCAAGGAAGCTTTAGACAAGATAGAGGAAGAGCAAAACAAAAGTAAGACCACC
GCACAGCAAGCGGCCGGCCGCTGATCTTCAGACCTGGAGGAGGAGATATGAGGGACAATTGGAGAAGTGA
ATTATATAAATATAAAGTAGTAAAAATTGAACCATTAGGAGTAGCACCCACCAAGGCAAAGAGAAGAGTG
GTGCAGAGAGAAAAAAGAGCAGTGGGAATAGGAGCTTTGTTCCTTGGGTTCTTGGGAGCAGCAGGAAGCA
CTATGGGCGCAGCGTCAATGACGCTGACGGTACAGGCCAGACAATTATTGTCTGGTATAGTGCAGCAGCA
GAACAATTTGCTGAGGGCTATTGAGGCGCAACAGCATCTGTTGCAACTCACAGTCTGGGGCATCAAGCAG
CTCCAGGCAAGAATCCTGGCTGTGGAAAGATACCTAAAGGATCAACAGCTCCTGGGGATTTGGGGTTGCT
CTGGAAAACTCATTTGCACCACTGCTGTGCCTTGGAATGCTAGTTGGAGTAATAAATCTCTGGAACAGAT
TTGGAATCACACGACCTGGATGGAGTGGGACAGAGAAATTAACAATTACACAAGCTTAATACACTCCTTA
ATTGAAGAATCGCAAAACCAGCAAGAAAAGAATGAACAAGAATTATTGGAATTAGATAAATGGGCAAGTT
TGTGGAATTGGTTTAACATAACAAATTGGCTGTGGTATATAAAATTATTCATAATGATAGTAGGAGGCTT
GGTAGGTTTAAGAATAGTTTTTGCTGTACTTTCTATAGTGAATAGAGTTAGGCAGGGATATTCACCATTA
TCGTTTCAGACCCACCTCCCAACCCCGAGGGGACCCGACAGGCCCGAAGGAATAGAAGAAGAAGGTGGAG
AGAGAGACAGAGACAGATCCATTCGATTAGTGAACGGATCTCGACGGTATCGCCAAATGGCAGTATTCAT
CCACAATTTTAAAAGAAAAGGGGGGATTGGGGGGTACAGTGCAGGGGAAAGAATAGTAGACATAATAGCA
ACAGACATACAAACTAAAGAATTACAAAAACAAATTACAAAAATTCAAAATTTTCGGGTTTATTACAGGG
ACAGCAGAGATCCAGTTTGGATCGATAAGCTTGATATCGAATTCCTGCAGCCCCGATAAAATAAAAGATT
TTATTTAGTCTCCAGAAAAAGGGGGGAATGAAAGACCCCACCTGTAGGTTTGGCAAGCTAGCTGCAGTAA
CGCCATTTTGCAAGGCATGGAAAAATACCAAACCAAGAATAGAGAAGTTCAGATCAAGGGCGGGTACATG
AAAATAGCTAACGTTGGGCCAAACAGGATATCTGCGGTGAGCAGTTTCGGCCCCGGCCCGGGGCCAAGAA
CAGATGGTCACCGCAGTTTCGGCCCCGGCCCGAGGCCAAGAACAGATGGTCCCCAGATATGGCCCAACCC
TCAGCAGTTTCTTAAGACCCATCAGATGTTTCCAGGCTCCCCCAAGGACCTGAAATGACCCTGCGCCTTA
TTTGAATTAACCAATCAGCCTGCTTCTCGCTTCTGTTCGCGCGCTTCTGCTTCCCGAGCTCTATAAAAGA
GCTCACAACCCCTCACTCGGCGCGCCAGTCCTCCGACAGACTGAGTCGCCCGGGGGGGATCTGGAGCTCT
CGAGAATTCTCATGAAGACATTGCCTGCCATGCTTGGAACTGGGAAATTATTTTGGGTCTTCTTCTTAAT
CCCATATCTGGACATCTGGAACATCCATGGGAAAGAATCATGTGATGTACAGCTTTATATAAAGAGACAA
TCTGAACACTCCATCTTAGCAGGAGATCCCTTTGAACTAGAATGCCCTGTGAAATACTGTGCTAACAGGC
CTCATGTGACTTGGTGCAAGCTCAATGGAACAACATGTGTAAAACTTGAAGATAGACAAACAAGTTGGAA
GGAAGAGAAGAACATTTCATTTTTCATTCTACATTTTGAACCAGTGCTTCCTAATGACAATGGGTCATAC
CGCTGTTCTGCAAATTTTCAGTCTAATCTCATTGAAAGCCACTCAACAACTCTTTATGTGACAGATGTAA
AAAGTGCCTCAGAACGACCCTCCAAGGACGAAATGGCAAGCAGACCCTGGCTCCTGTATCGTTTACTTCC
TTTGGGGGGATTGCCTCTACTCATCACTACCTGTTTCTGCCTGTTCTGCTGCCTGAGAAGGCACCAAGGA
AAGCAAAATGAACTCTCTGACACAGCAGGAAGGGAAATTAACCTGGTTGATGCTCACCTTAAGAGTGAGC
AAACAGAAGCAAGCACCAGGCAAAATTCCCAAGTACTGCTATCAGAAACTGGAATTTATGATAATGACCC
TGACCTTTGTTTCAGGATGCAGGAAGGGTCTGAAGTTTATTCTAATCCATGCCTGGAAGAAAACAAACCA
GGCATTGTTTATGCTTCCCTGAACCATTCTGTCATTGGACTGAACTCAAGACTGGCAAGAAATGTAAAAG
AAGCACCAACAGAATATGCATCCATATGTGTGAGGAGTACGCGTCTGCAGGATATCAAGCTTGCGGTACC
GCGGGCCCGGGATCCACCGGTCGCCACCATGGTGAGCAAGGGCGAGGAGCTGTTCACCGGGGTGGTGCCC
ATCCTGGTCGAGCTGGACGGCGACGTAAACGGCCACAAGTTCAGCGTGTCCGGCGAGGGCGAGGGCGATG
CCACCTACGGCAAGCTGACCCTGAAGTTCATCTGCACCACCGGCAAGCTGCCCGTGCCCTGGCCCACCCT
CGTGACCACCCTGACCTACGGCGTGCAGTGCTTCAGCCGCTACCCCGACCACATGAAGCAGCACGACTTC
TTCAAGTCCGCCATGCCCGAAGGCTACGTCCAGGAGCGCACCATCTTCTTCAAGGACGACGGCAACTACA
AGACCCGCGCCGAGGTGAAGTTCGAGGGCGACACCCTGGTGAACCGCATCGAGCTGAAGGGCATCGACTT
CAAGGAGGACGGCAACATCCTGGGGCACAAGCTGGAGTACAACTACAACAGCCACAACGTCTATATCATG
GCCGACAAGCAGAAGAACGGCATCAAGG
